>Addgene plasmid #41586 | pCAGGS-Flag-hsDicer (D1320A) | depositor partial sequence | sequence record 56510 | cDNA insert sequenced.  Backbone not sequence but based on public data.
GTCGACATTGATTATTGACTAGTTATTAATAGTAATCAATTACGGGGTCATTAGTTCATAGCCCATATAT
GGAGTTCCGCGTTACATAACTTACGGTAAATGGCCCGCCTGGCTGACCGCCCAACGACCCCCGCCCATTG
ACGTCAATAATGACGTATGTTCCCATAGTAACGCCAATAGGGACTTTCCATTGACGTCAATGGGTGGACT
ATTTACGGTAAACTGCCCACTTGGCAGTACATCAAGTGTATCATATGCCAAGTACGCCCCCTATTGACGT
CAATGACGGTAAATGGCCCGCCTGGCATTATGCCCAGTACATGACCTTATGGGACTTTCCTACTTGGCAG
TACATCTACGTATTAGTCATCGCTATTACCATGGGTCGAGGTGAGCCCCACGTTCTGCTTCACTCTCCCC
ATCTCCCCCCCCTCCCCACCCCCAATTTTGTATTTATTTATTTTTTAATTATTTTGTGCAGCGATGGGGG
CGGGGGGGGGGGGGGCGCGCGCCAGGCGGGGCGGGGCGGGGCGAGGGGCGGGGCGGGGCGAGGCGGAGAG
GTGCGGCGGCAGCCAATCAGAGCGGCGCGCTCCGAAAGTTTCCTTTTATGGCGAGGCGGCGGCGGCGGCG
GCCCTATAAAAAGCGAAGCGCGCGGCGGGCGGGAGTCGCTGCGTTGCCTTCGCCCCGTGCCCCGCTCCGC
GCCGCCTCGCGCCGCCCGCCCCGGCTCTGACTGACCGCGTTACTCCCACAGGTGAGCGGGCGGGACGGCC
CTTCTCCTCCGGGCTGTAATTAGCGCTTGGTTTAATGACGGCTCGTTTCTTTTCTGTGGCTGCGTGAAAG
CCTTAAAGGGCTCCGGGAGGGCCCTTTGTGCGGGGGGGAGCGGCTCGGGGGGTGCGTGCGTGTGTGTGTG
CGTGGGGAGCGCCGCGTGCGGCCCGCGCTGCCCGGCGGCTGTGAGCGCTGCGGGCGCGGCGCGGGGCTTT
GTGCGCTCCGCGTGTGCGCGAGGGGAGCGCGGCCGGGGGCGGTGCCCCGCGGTGCGGGGGGGCTGCGAGG
GGAACAAAGGCTGCGTGCGGGGTGTGTGCGTGGGGGGGTGAGCAGGGGGTGTGGGCGCGGCGGTCGGGCT
GTAACCCCCCCCTGCACCCCCCTCCCCGAGTTGCTGAGCACGGCCCGGCTTCGGGTGCGGGGCTCCGTAC
GGGGCGTGGCGCGGGGCTCGCCGTGCCGGGCGGGGGGTGGCGGCAGGTGGGGGTGCCGGGCGGGGCGGGG
CCGCCTCGGGCCGGGGAGGGCTCGGGGGAGGGGCGCGGCGGCCCCCGGAGCGCCGGCGGCTGTCGAGGCG
CGGCGAGCCGCAGCCATTGCCTTTTATGGTAATCGTGCGAGAGGGCGCAGGGACTTCCTTTGTCCCAAAT
CTGTGCGGAGCCGAAATCTGGGAGGCGCCGCCGCACCCCCTCTAGCGGGCGCGGGGCGAAGCGGTGCGGC
GCCGGCAGGAAGGAAATGGGCGGGGAGGGCCTTCGTGCGTCGCCGCGCCGCCGTCCCCTTCTCCCTCTCC
AGCCTCGGGGCTGTCCGCGGGGGGACGGCTGCCTTCGGGGGGGACGGGGCAGGGCGGGGTTCGGCTTCTG
GCGTGTGACCGGCGGCTCTAGAGCCTCTGCTAACCATGTTCATGCCTTCTTCTTTTTCCTACAGCTCCTG
GGCAACGTGCTGGTTATTGTGCTGTCTCATCATTTTGGCAAAGAATTCTCGAGATTGATCTACCATGGAC
TACAAAGACGATGACGACAAGCTTAAAAGCCCTGCTTTGCAACCCCTCAGCATGGCAGGCCTGCAGCTCA
TGACCCCTGCTTCCTCACCAATGGGTCCTTTCTTTGGACTGCCATGGCAACAAGAAGCAATTCATGATAA
CATTTATACGCCAAGAAAATATCAGGTTGAACTGCTTGAAGCAGCTCTGGATCATAATACCATCGTCTGT
TTAAACACTGGCTCAGGGAAGACATTTATTGCAGTACTACTCACTAAAGAGCTGTCCTATCAGATCAGGG
GAGACTTCAGCAGAAATGGAAAAAGGACGGTGTTCTTGGTCAACTCTGCAAACCAGGTTGCTCAACAAGT
GTCAGCTGTCAGAACTCATTCAGATCTCAAGGTTGGGGAATACTCAAACCTAGAAGTAAATGCATCTTGG
ACAAAAGAGAGATGGAACCAAGAGTTTACTAAGCACCAGGTTCTCATTATGACTTGCTATGTCGCCTTGA
ATGTTTTGAAAAATGGTTACTTATCACTGTCAGACATTAACCTTTTGGTGTTTGATGAGTGTCATCTTGC
AATCCTAGACCACCCCTATCGAGAAATTATGAAGCTCTGTGAAAATTGTCCATCATGTCCTCGCATTTTG
GGACTAACTGCTTCCATTTTAAATGGGAAATGTGATCCAGAGGAATTGGAAGAAAAGATTCAGAAACTAG
AGAAAATTCTTAAGAGTAATGCTGAAACTGCAACTGACCTGGTGGTCTTAGACAGGTATACTTCTCAGCC
ATGTGAGATTGTGGTGGATTGTGGACCATTTACTGACAGAAGTGGGCTTTATGAAAGACTGCTGATGGAA
TTAGAAGAAGCACTTAATTTTATCAATGATTGTAATATATCTGTACATTCAAAAGAAAGAGATTCTACTT
TAATTTCGAAACAGATACTATCAGACTGTCGTGCCGTATTGGTAGTTCTGGGACCCTGGTGTGCAGATAA
AGTAGCTGGAATGATGGTAAGAGAACTACAGAAATACATCAAACATGAGCAAGAGGAGCTGCACAGGAAA
TTTTTATTGTTTACAGACACTTTCCTAAGGAAAATACATGCACTATGTGAAGAGCACTTCTCACCTGCCT
CACTTGACCTGAAATTTGTAACTCCTAAAGTAATCAAACTGCTCGAAATCTTACGCAAATATAAACCATA
TGAGCGACAGCAGTTTGAAAGCGTTGAGTGGTATAATAATAGAAATCAGGATAATTATGTGTCATGGAGT
GATTCTGAGGATGATGATGAGGATGAAGAAATTGAAGAAAAAGAGAAGCCAGAGACAAATTTTCCTTCTC
CTTTTACCAACATTTTGTGCGGAATTATTTTTGTGGAAAGAAGATACACAGCAGTTGTCTTAAACAGATT
GATAAAGGAAGCTGGCAAACAAGATCCAGAGCTGGCTTATATCAGTAGCAATTTCATAACTGGACATGGC
ATTGGGAAGAATCAGCCTCGCAACAAACAGATGGAAGCAGAATTCAGAAAACAGGAAGAGGTACTTAGGA
AATTTCGAGCACATGAGACCAACCTGCTTATTGCAACAAGTATTGTAGAAGAGGGTGTTGATATACCAAA
ATGCAACTTGGTGGTTCGTTTTGATTTGCCCACAGAATATCGATCCTATGTTCAATCTAAAGGAAGAGCA
AGGGCACCCATCTCTAATTATATAATGTTAGCGGATACAGACAAAATAAAAAGTTTTGAAGAAGACCTTA
AAACCTACAAAGCTATTGAAAAGATCTTGAGAAACAAGTGTTCCAAGTCGGTTGATACTGGTGAGACTGA
CATTGATCCTGTCATGGATGATGATGACGTTTTCCCACCATATGTGTTGAGGCCTGACGATGGTGGTCCA
CGAGTCACAATCAACACGGCCATTGGACACATCAATAGATACTGTGCTAGATTACCAAGTGATCCGTTTA
CTCATCTAGCTCCTAAATGCAGAACCCGAGAGTTGCCTGATGGTACATTTTATTCAACTCTTTATCTGCC
AATTAACTCACCTCTTCGAGCCTCCATTGTTGGTCCACCAATGAGCTGTGTACGATTGGCTGAAAGAGTT
GTAGCTCTCATTTGCTGTGAGAAACTGCACAAAATTGGCGAACTGGATGACCATTTGATGCCAGTTGGGA
AAGAGACTGTTAAATATGAAGAGGAGCTTGATTTGCATGATGAAGAAGAGACCAGTGTTCCAGGAAGACC
AGGTTCCACGAAACGAAGGCAGTGCTACCCAAAAGCAATTCCAGAGTGTTTGAGGGATAGTTATCCCAGA
CCTGATCAGCCCTGTTACCTGTATGTGATAGGAATGGTTTTAACTACACCTTTACCTGATGAACTCAACT
TTAGAAGGCGGAAGCTCTATCCTCCTGAAGATACCACAAGATGCTTTGGAATACTGACGGCCAAACCCAT
ACCTCAGATTCCACACTTTCCTGTGTACACACGCTCTGGAGAGGTTACCATATCCATTGAGTTGAAGAAG
TCTGGTTTCATGTTGTCTCTACAAATGCTTGAGTTGATTACAAGACTTCACCAGTATATATTCTCACATA
TTCTTCGGCTTGAAAAACCTGCACTAGAATTTAAACCTACAGACGCTGATTCAGCATACTGTGTTCTACC
TCTTAATGTTGTTAATGACTCCAGCACTTTGGATATTGACTTTAAATTCATGGAAGATATTGAGAAGTCT
GAAGCTCGCATAGGCATTCCCAGTACAAAGTATACAAAAGAAACACCCTTTGTTTTTAAATTAGAAGATT
ACCAAGATGCCGTTATCATTCCAAGATATCGCAATTTTGATCAGCCTCATCGATTTTATGTAGCTGATGT
GTACACTGATCTTACCCCACTCAGTAAATTTCCTTCCCCTGAGTATGAAACTTTTGCAGAATATTATAAA
ACAAAGTACAACCTTGACCTAACCAATCTCAACCAGCCACTGCTGGATGTGGACCACACATCTTCAAGAC
TTAATCTTTTGACACCTCGACATTTGAATCAGAAGGGGAAAGCGCTTCCTTTAAGCAGTGCTGAGAAGAG
GAAAGCCAAATGGGAAAGTCTGCAGAATAAACAGATACTGGTTCCAGAACTCTGTGCTATACATCCAATT
CCAGCATCACTGTGGAGAAAAGCTGTTTGTCTCCCCAGCATACTTTATCGCCTTCACTGCCTTTTGACTG
CAGAGGAGCTAAGAGCCCAGACTGCCAGCGATGCTGGCGTGGGAGTCAGATCACTTCCTGCGGATTTTAG
ATACCCTAACTTAGACTTCGGGTGGAAAAAATCTATTGACAGCAAATCTTTCATCTCAATTTCTAACTCC
TCTTCAGCTGAAAATGATAATTACTGTAAGCACAGCACAATTGTCCCTGAAAATGCTGCACATCAAGGTG
CTAATAGAACCTCCTCTCTAGAAAATCATGACCAAATGTCTGTGAACTGCAGAACGTTGCTCAGCGAGTC
CCCTGGTAAGCTCCACGTTGAAGTTTCAGCAGATCTTACAGCAATTAATGGTCTTTCTTACAATCAAAAT
CTCGCCAATGGCAGTTATGATTTAGCTAACAGAGACTTTTGCCAAGGAAATCAGCTAAATTACTACAAGC
AGGAAATACCCGTGCAACCAACTACCTCATATTCCATTCAGAATTTATACAGTTACGAGAACCAGCCCCA
GCCCAGCGATGAATGTACTCTCCTGAGTAATAAATACCTTGATGGAAATGCTAACAAATCTACCTCAGAT
GGAAGTCCTGTGATGGCCGTAATGCCTGGTACGACAGACACTATTCAAGTGCTCAAGGGCAGGATGGATT
CTGAGCAGAGCCCTTCTATTGGGTACTCCTCAAGGACTCTTGGCCCCAATCCTGGACTTATTCTTCAGGC
TTTGACTCTGTCAAACGCTAGTGATGGATTTAACCTGGAGCGGCTTGAAATGCTTGGCGCCTCCTTTTTA
AAGCATGCCATCACCACATATCTATTTTGCACTTACCCTGATGCGCATGAGGGCCGCCTTTCATATATGA
GAAGCAAAAAGGTCAGCAACTGTAATCTGTATCGCCTTGGAAAAAAGAAGGGACTACCCAGCCGCATGGT
GGTGTCAATATTTGATCCCCCTGTGAATTGGCTTCCTCCTGGTTATGTAGTAAATCAAGACAAAAGCAAC
ACAGATAAATGGGAAAAAGATGAAATGACAAAAGACTGCATGCTGGCGAATGGCAAACTGGATGAGGATT
ACGAGGAGGAGGATGAGGAGGAGGAGAGCCTGATGTGGAGGGCTCCGAAGGAAGAGGCTGACTATGAAGA
TGATTTCCTGGAGTATGATCAGGAACATATCAGATTTATAGATAATATGTTAATGGGGTCAGGAGCTTTT
GTAAAGAAAATCTCTCTTTCTCCTTTTTCAACCACTGATTCTGCATATGAATGGAAAATGCCCAAAAAAT
CCTCCTTAGGTAGTATGCCATTTTCATCAGATTTTGAGGATTTTGACTACAGCTCTTGGGATGCAATGTG
CTATCTGGATCCTAGCAAAGCTGTTGAAGAAGATGACTTTGTGGTGGGGTTCTGGAATCCATCAGAAGAA
AACTGTGGTGTTGACACGGGAAAGCAGTCCATTTCTTACGACTTGCACACTGAGCAGTGTATTGCTGACA
AAAGCATAGCGGACTGTGTGGAAGCCCTGCTGGGCTGCTATTTAACCAGCTGTGGGGAGAGGGCTGCTCA
GCTTTTCCTCTGTTCACTGGGGCTGAAGGTGCTCCCGGTAATTAAAAGGACTGATCGGGAAAAGGCCCTG
TGCCCTACTCGGGAGAATTTCAACAGCCAACAAAAGAACCTTTCAGTGAGCTGTGCTGCTGCTTCTGTGG
CCAGTTCACGCTCTTCTGTATTGAAAGACTCGGAATATGGTTGTTTGAAGATTCCACCAAGATGTATGTT
TGATCATCCAGATGCAGATAAAACACTGAATCACCTTATATCGGGGTTTGAAAATTTTGAAAAGAAAATC
AACTACAGATTCAAGAATAAGGCTTACCTTCTCCAGGCTTTTACACATGCCTCCTACCACTACAATACTA
TCACTGATTGTTACCAGCGCTTAGAATTCCTGGGAGATGCGATTTTGGACTACCTCATAACCAAGCACCT
TTATGAAGACCCGCGGCAGCACTCCCCGGGGGTCCTGACAGACCTGCGGTCTGCCCTGGTCAACAACACC
ATCTTTGCATCGCTGGCTGTAAAGTACGACTACCACAAGTACTTCAAAGCTGTCTCTCCTGAGCTCTTCC
ATGTCATTGATGACTTTGTGCAGTTTCAGCTTGAGAAGAATGAAATGCAAGGAATGGATTCTGAGCTTAG
GAGATCTGAGGAGGATGAAGAGAAAGAAGAGGATATTGAAGTTCCAAAGGCCATGGGGGATATTTTTGAG
TCGCTTGCTGGTGCCATTTACATGGATAGTGGGATGTCACTGGAGACAGTCTGGCAGGTGTACTATCCCA
TGATGCGGCCACTAATAGAAAAGTTTTCTGCAAATGTACCCCGTTCCCCTGTGCGAGAATTGCTTGAAAT
GGAACCAGAAACTGCCAAATTTAGCCCGGCTGAGAGAACTTACGACGGGAAGGTCAGAGTCACTGTGGAA
GTAGTAGGAAAGGGGAAATTTAAAGGTGTTGGTCGAAGTTACAGGATTGCCAAATCTGCAGCAGCAAGAA
GAGCCCTCCGAAGCCTCAAAGCTAATCAACCTCAGGTTCCCAATAGCTGAGGTACCAGATCTTTTTCCCT
CTGCCAAAAATTATGGGGACATCATGAAGCCCCTTGAGCATCTGACTTCTGGCTAATAAAGGAAATTTAT
TTTCATTGCAATAGTGTGTTGGAATTTTTTGTGTCTCTCACTCGGAAGGACATATGGGAGGGCAAATCAT
TTAAAACATCAGAATGAGTATTTGGTTTAGAGTTTGGCAACATATGCCCATATGCTGGCTGCCATGAACA
AAGGTTGGCTATAAAGAGGTCATCAGTATATGAAACAGCCCCCTGCTGTCCATTCCTTATTCCATAGAAA
AGCCTTGACTTGAGGTTAGATTTTTTTTATATTTTGTTTTGTGTTATTTTTTTCTTTAACATCCCTAAAA
TTTTCCTTACATGTTTTACTAGCCAGATTTTTCCTCCTCTCCTGACTACTCCCAGTCATAGCTGTCCCTC
TTCTCTTATGGAGATCCCTCGACCTGCAGCCCAAGCTTGGCGTAATCATGGTCATAGCTGTTTCCTGTGT
GAAATTGTTATCCGCTCACAATTCCACACAACATACGAGCCGGAAGCATAAAGTGTAAAGCCTGGGGTGC
CTAATGAGTGAGCTAACTCACATTAATTGCGTTGCGCTCACTGCCCGCTTTCCAGTCGGGAAACCTGTCG
TGCCAGCGGATCCGCATCTCAATTAGTCAGCAACCATAGTCCCGCCCCTAACTCCGCCCATCCCGCCCCT
AACTCCGCCCAGTTCCGCCCATTCTCCGCCCCATGGCTGACTAATTTTTTTTATTTATGCAGAGGCCGAG
GCCGCCTCGGCCTCTGAGCTATTCCAGAAGTAGTGAGGAGGCTTTTTTGGAGGCCTAGGCTTTTGCAAAA
AGCTAACTTGTTTATTGCAGCTTATAATGGTTACAAATAAAGCAATAGCATCACAAATTTCACAAATAAA
GCATTTTTTTCACTGCATTCTAGTTGTGGTTTGTCCAAACTCATCAATGTATCTTATCATGTCTGGATCC
GCTGCATTAATGAATCGGCCAACGCGCGGGGAGAGGCGGTTTGCGTATTGGGCGCTCTTCCGCTTCCTCG
CTCACTGACTCGCTGCGCTCGGTCGTTCGGCTGCGGCGAGCGGTATCAGCTCACTCAAAGGCGGTAATAC
GGTTATCCACAGAATCAGGGGATAACGCAGGAAAGAACATGTGAGCAAAAGGCCAGCAAAAGGCCAGGAA
CCGTAAAAAGGCCGCGTTGCTGGCGTTTTTCCATAGGCTCCGCCCCCCTGACGAGCATCACAAAAATCGA
CGCTCAAGTCAGAGGTGGCGAAACCCGACAGGACTATAAAGATACCAGGCGTTTCCCCCTGGAAGCTCCC
TCGTGCGCTCTCCTGTTCCGACCCTGCCGCTTACCGGATACCTGTCCGCCTTTCTCCCTTCGGGAAGCGT
GGCGCTTTCTCAATGCTCACGCTGTAGGTATCTCAGTTCGGTGTAGGTCGTTCGCTCCAAGCTGGGCTGT
GTGCACGAACCCCCCGTTCAGCCCGACCGCTGCGCCTTATCCGGTAACTATCGTCTTGAGTCCAACCCGG
TAAGACACGACTTATCGCCACTGGCAGCAGCCACTGGTAACAGGATTAGCAGAGCGAGGTATGTAGGCGG
TGCTACAGAGTTCTTGAAGTGGTGGCCTAACTACGGCTACACTAGAAGGACAGTATTTGGTATCTGCGCT
CTGCTGAAGCCAGTTACCTTCGGAAAAAGAGTTGGTAGCTCTTGATCCGGCAAACAAACCACCGCTGGTA
GCGGTGGTTTTTTTGTTTGCAAGCAGCAGATTACGCGCAGAAAAAAAGGATCTCAAGAAGATCCTTTGAT
CTTTTCTACGGGGTCTGACGCTCAGTGGAACGAAAACTCACGTTAAGGGATTTTGGTCATGAGATTATCA
AAAAGGATCTTCACCTAGATCCTTTTAAATTAAAAATGAAGTTTTAAATCAATCTAAAGTATATATGAGT
AAACTTGGTCTGACAGTTACCAATGCTTAATCAGTGAGGCACCTATCTCAGCGATCTGTCTATTTCGTTC
ATCCATAGTTGCCTGACTCCCCGTCGTGTAGATAACTACGATACGGGAGGGCTTACCATCTGGCCCCAGT
GCTGCAATGATACCGCGAGACCCACGCTCACCGGCTCCAGATTTATCAGCAATAAACCAGCCAGCCGGAA
GGGCCGAGCGCAGAAGTGGTCCTGCAACTTTATCCGCCTCCATCCAGTCTATTAATTGTTGCCGGGAAGC
TAGAGTAAGTAGTTCGCCAGTTAATAGTTTGCGCAACGTTGTTGCCATTGCTACAGGCATCGTGGTGTCA
CGCTCGTCGTTTGGTATGGCTTCATTCAGCTCCGGTTCCCAACGATCAAGGCGAGTTACATGATCCCCCA
TGTTGTGCAAAAAAGCGGTTAGCTCCTTCGGTCCTCCGATCGTTGTCAGAAGTAAGTTGGCCGCAGTGTT
ATCACTCATGGTTATGGCAGCACTGCATAATTCTCTTACTGTCATGCCATCCGTAAGATGCTTTTCTGTG
ACTGGTGAGTACTCAACCAAGTCATTCTGAGAATAGTGTATGCGGCGACCGAGTTGCTCTTGCCCGGCGT
CAATACGGGATAATACCGCGCCACATAGCAGAACTTTAAAAGTGCTCATCATTGGAAAACGTTCTTCGGG
GCGAAAACTCTCAAGGATCTTACCGCTGTTGAGATCCAGTTCGATGTAACCCACTCGTGCACCCAACTGA
TCTTCAGCATCTTTTACTTTCACCAGCGTTTCTGGGTGAGCAAAAACAGGAAGGCAAAATGCCGCAAAAA
AGGGAATAAGGGCGACACGGAAATGTTGAATACTCATACTCTTCCTTTTTCAATATTATTGAAGCATTTA
TCAGGGTTATTGTCTCATGAGCGGATACATATTTGAATGTATTTAGAAAAATAAACAAATAGGGGTTCCG
CGCACATTTCCCCGAAAAGTGCCACCTG
