>Addgene plasmid #41586 | pCAGGS-Flag-hsDicer (D1320A) | addgene partial sequence | sequence record 58173 | pCAG_F
CATTGGACTACAAAGACGATGACGACAAGCTTAAAAGCCCTGCTTTGCAACCCCTCAGCATGGCAGGCCT
GCAGCTCATGACCCCTGCTTCCTCACCAATGGGTCCTTTCTTTGGACTGCCATGGCAACAAGAAGCAATT
CATGATAACATTTATACGCCAAGAAAATATCAGGTTGAACTGCTTGAAGCAGCTCTGGATCATAATACCA
TCGTCTGTTTAAACACTGGCTCAGGGAAGACATTTATTGCAGTACTACTCACTAAAGAGCTGTCCTATCA
GATCAGGGGAGACTTCAGCAGAAATGGAAAAAGGACGGTGTTCTTGGTCAACTCTGCAAACCAGGTTGCT
CAACAAGTGTCAGCTGTCAGAACTCATTCAGATCTCAAGGTTGGGGAATACTCAAACCTAGAAGTAAATG
CATCTTGGACAAAAGAGAGATGGAACCAAGAGTTTACTAAGCACCAGGTTCTCATTATGACTTGCTATGT
CGCCTTGAATGTTTTGAAAAATGGTTACTTATCACTGTCAGACATTAACCTTTTGGTGTTTGATGAGTGT
CATCTTGCAATCCTAGACCACCCCTATCGAGAAATTATGAAGCTCTGTGAAAATTGTCCATCATGTCCTC
GCATTTTGGGACTAACTGCTTCCATTTTAAATGGGAAATGTGATCCAGAGGAATTGGAAGAAAAGATTCA
GAAACTAGAGAAAATTCTTAAGAGTAATGCTGAAACTGCAACTGACCTGGTGGTCTTAGACAGGTATACT
TCTCAGCCATGT
