>Addgene plasmid #41586 | pCAGGS-Flag-hsDicer (D1320A) | addgene partial sequence | sequence record 58174 | hsDicer-R2 5'-ttgctgacctttttgcttctc-3'
TCTGCGCACAGGGTAGTGCAAAATAGATATGTGGTGATGGCATGCTTTAAAAAGGAGGCGCCAAGCATTT
CAAGCCGCTCCAGGTTAAATCCATCACTAGCGTTTGACAGAGTCAAAGCCTGAAGAATAAGTCCAGGATT
GGGGCCAAGAGTCCTTGAGGAGTACCCAATAGAAGGGCTCTGCTCAGAATCCATCCTGCCCTTGAGCACT
TGAATAGTGTCTGTCGTACCAGGCATTACGGCCATCACAGGACTTCCATCTGAGGTAGATTTGTTAGCAT
TTCCATCAAGGTATTTATTACTCAGGAGAGTACATTCATCGCTGGGCTGGGGCTGGTTCTCGTAACTGTA
TAAATTCTGAATGGAATATGAGGTAGTTGGTTGCACGGGTATTTCCTGCTTGTAGTAATTTAGCTGATTT
CCTTGGCAAAAGTCTCTGTTAGCTAAATCATAACTGCCATTGGCGAGATTTTGATTGTAAGAAAGACCAT
TAATTGCTGTAAGATCTGCTGAAACTTCAACGTGGGAGCTTACCAGGGGACTCGCTGAGCAACGTTCTGC
AGTTCACAGACATTTGGTCATGATTTTCTAGAGAGGANGTTCTATTAGCACCTTGATGTGCAGCATTTTC
AGGGGACAATTGTGCTGTGCTTACAGTAATTATCATTTTCAGCTGAAGAGGAGTTAGAAATTGAGATGAA
AGATTTGCTGTCAATAGATTTTTTCCACCCGAAGTCTAAGTTAGGGTATCTAAAATCCGCAGGANTGACT
GATCCAGC
