[The description below was written by a language model from this plasmid's Addgene catalogue record.]
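Description:
pCAGGS-Flag-hsDicer (D1320A) is a mammalian expression plasmid built on the pCAGGS backbone, carrying a point-mutant form of human Dicer (DICER1). The total construct is about 10.5 kb, of which roughly 5.8 kb is the Dicer insert. It is propagated in E. coli as a high-copy plasmid under ampicillin selection. The record lists no selectable marker for mammalian cells, so it is suited to transient transfection rather than drug selection of stable lines. No feature table is provided, so the origin of replication, polyadenylation signal and other backbone elements are not itemised here.

The payload is the human Dicer coding sequence with a Flag epitope fused at the N terminus, which allows the exogenous protein to be detected or immunoprecipitated with anti-Flag antibodies. The record gives the promoter as CMV. pCAGGS vectors conventionally drive expression from the composite CAG promoter, which combines the CMV immediate-early enhancer with a chicken beta-actin promoter, so the entry may refer to that CMV-derived element, but the record does not clarify this.

The insert carries the substitution D1320A, replacing an aspartate with alanine. The record does not describe its functional consequence. The associated publication is an in vivo structure-function analysis of human Dicer that reports directional processing of precursor microRNAs. In that context, the plasmid fits use as one of a set of mutant Dicer expression constructs introduced into cells to test how individual residues contribute to pre-miRNA cleavage and mature miRNA production.
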