Addgene plasmid #41586: pCAGGS-Flag-hsDicer (D1320A)
Depositing lab: Phil Sharp. Depositing organization: Massachusetts Institute of Technology. Publication: In vivo structure-function analysis of human Dicer reveals directional processing of precursor miRNAs. Gurtan AM, Lu V, Bhutkar A, Sharp PA. RNA. 2012 Jun;18(6):1116-22. Epub 2012 Apr 30. 10.1261/rna.032680.112 PubMed 22546613.
Backbone
  Vector backbone: pCAGGS
  Backbone size w/o insert (bp): 4790
  Total vector size (bp): 10528
  Vector type: Mammalian Expression
  Selectable markers: None
Growth in bacteria
  Bacterial resistance: Ampicillin, 100 μg/mL
  Growth temperature: 37°C
  Growth strain: Top10/P3
  Copy number: High Copy
Gene/Insert
  Gene/Insert name: hsDicer (alt name: Dicer1)
  Species: H. sapiens (human)
  Insert size (bp): 5796
  Mutation: D1320A
  GenBank ID: NM_177438 NM_030621
  Entrez Gene: DICER1 (a.k.a. DCR1, Dicer, Dicer1e, GLOW, HERNA, K12H4.8-LIKE, MNG1, RMSE2, aviD)
  Promoter: CMV
  Tag / fusion protein: Flag (N terminal on insert)
  Cloning method: Unknown
  Sequencing primers: 5′ Custom; 3′ Custom
Terms and licenses: Academic/Nonprofit Terms; Industry Terms: Not Available to Industry
How to cite: pCAGGS-Flag-hsDicer (D1320A) was a gift from Phil Sharp (Addgene plasmid # 41586 ; http://n2t.net/addgene:41586 ; RRID:Addgene_41586)
